>Addgene plasmid #237671 | pRK5_mEGFP-EWS-FLI1-KS | addgene full sequence | sequence record 471785 | Addgene NGS Result
TTCGAGCTCGCCCGACATTGATTATTGACTAGTTATTAATAGTAATCAATTACGGGGTCATTAGTTCATA
GCCCATATATGGAGTTCCGCGTTACATAACTTACGGTAAATGGCCCGCCTGGCTGACCGCCCAACGACCC
CCGCCCATTGACGTCAATAATGACGTATGTTCCCATAGTAACGCCAATAGGGACTTTCCATTGACGTCAA
TGGGTGGAGTATTTACGGTAAACTGCCCACTTGGCAGTACATCAAGTGTATCATATGCCAAGTACGCCCC
CTATTGACGTCAATGACGGTAAATGGCCCGCCTGGCATTATGCCCAGTACATGACCTTATGGGACTTTCC
TACTTGGCAGTACATCTACGTATTAGTCATCGCTATTACCATGGTGATGCGGTTTTGGCAGTACATCAAT
GGGCGTGGATAGCGGTTTGACTCACGGGGATTTCCAAGTCTCCACCCCATTGACGTCAATGGGAGTTTGT
TTTGGCACCAAAATCAACGGGACTTTCCAAAATGTCGTAACAACTCCGCCCCATTGACGCAAATGGGCGG
TAGGCGTGTACGGTGGGAGGTCTATATAAGCAGAGCTCGTTTAGTGAACCGTCAGATCGCCTGGAGACGC
CATCCACGCTGTTTTGACCTCCATAGAAGACACCGGGACCGATCCAGCCTCCGCGGCCGGGAACGGTGCA
TTGGAACGCGGATTCCCCGTGCCAAGAGTGACGTAAGTACCGCCTATAGAGTCTATAGGCCCACCCCCTT
GGCTTCGTTAGAACGCGGCTACAATTAATACATAACCTTATGTATCATACACATACGATTTAGGTGACAC
TATAGAATAACATCCACTTTGCCTTTCTCTCCACAGGTGTCCACTCCCAGGTCCAACTGCACCTCGGTTC
TATCGATTGAATTCGTACCGGTCGCCACCATGGTGAGCAAGGGCGAGGAGCTGTTCACCGGGGTGGTGCC
CATCCTGGTCGAGCTGGACGGCGACGTAAACGGCCACAAGTTCAGCGTGTCCGGCGAGGGCGAGGGCGAT
GCCACCTACGGCAAGCTGACCCTGAAGTTCATCTGCACCACCGGCAAGCTGCCCGTGCCCTGGCCCACCC
TCGTGACCACCCTGACCTACGGCGTGCAGTGCTTCAGCCGCTACCCCGACCACATGAAGCAGCACGACTT
CTTCAAGTCCGCCATGCCCGAAGGCTACGTCCAGGAGCGCACCATCTTCTTCAAGGACGACGGCAACTAC
AAGACCCGCGCCGAGGTGAAGTTCGAGGGCGACACCCTGGTGAACCGCATCGAGCTGAAGGGCATCGACT
TCAAGGAGGACGGCAACATCCTGGGGCACAAGCTGGAGTACAACTACAACAGCCACAACGTCTATATCAT
GGCCGACAAGCAGAAGAACGGCATCAAGGTGAACTTCAAGATCCGCCACAACATCGAGGACGGCAGCGTG
CAGCTCGCCGACCACTACCAGCAGAACACCCCCATCGGCGACGGCCCCGTGCTGCTGCCCGACAACCACT
ACCTGAGCACCCAGTCCAAGCTGAGCAAAGACCCCAACGAGAAGCGCGATCACATGGTCCTGCTGGAGTT
CGTGACCGCCGCCGGGATCACTCTCGGCATGGACGAGCTGTACAAGACCGGCGGCATGGCGTCCACGGAT
TACAGTACCTATAGCCAAGCTGCAGCGCAGCAGGGCTACAGTGCTTACACCGCCCAGCCCACTCAAGGAT
ATGCACAGACCACCCAGGCATATGGGCAACAAAGCTATGGAACCTATGGACAGCCCACTGATGTCAGCTA
TACCCAGGCTCAGACCACTGCAACCTATGGGCAGACCGCCTATGCAACTTCTTATGGACAGCCTCCCACT
GGTTATACTACTCCAACTGCCCCCCAGGCATACAGCCAGCCTGTCCAGGGGTATGGCACTGGTGCTTATG
ATACCACCACTGCTACAGTCACCACCACCCAGGCCTCCTATGCAGCTCAGTCTGCATATGGCACTCAGCC
TGCTTATCCAGCCTATGGGCAGCAGCCAGCAGCCACTGCACCTACAAGACCGCAGGATGGAAACAAGCCC
ACTGAGACTAGTCAACCTCAATCTAGCACAGGGGGTTACAACCAGCCCAGCCTAGGATATGGACAGAGTA
ACTACAGTTATCCCCAGGTACCTGGGAGCTACCCCATGCAGCCAGTCACTGCACCTCCATCCTACCCTCC
TACCAGCTATTCCTCTACACAGCCGACTAGTTATGATCAGAGCAGTTACTCTCAGCAGAACACCTATGGG
CAACCGAGCAGCTATGGACAGCAGAGTAGCTATGGTCAACAAAGCAGCTATGGGCAGCAGCCTCCCACTA
GTTACCCACCCCAAACTGGATCCTACAGCCAAGCTCCAAGTCAATATAGCCAACAGAGCAGCAGCTACGG
GCAGCAGAACCCTTCTTATGACTCAGTCAGAAGAGGAGCATGGGGCAATAACATGAATTCTGGCCTCAAC
AAAAGTCCTCCCCTTGGAGGGGCACAAACGATCAGTAAGAATACAGAGCAACGGCCCCAGCCAGATCCGT
ATCAGATCCTGGGCCCGACCAGCAGTCGCCTAGCCAACCCTGGAAGCGGGCAGATCCAGCTGTGGCAATT
CCTCCTGGAGCTGCTCTCCGACAGCGCCAACGCCAGCTGTATCACCTGGGAGGGGACCAACGGGGAGTTC
AAAATGACGGACCCCGATGAGGTGGCCAGGCGCTGGGGCGAGCGGAAAAGCAAGCCCAACATGAATTACG
ACAAGCTGAGCCGGGCCCTCCGTTATTACTATGATAAAAACATTATGACCAAAGTGCACGGCAAAAGATA
TGCTTACAAATTTGACTTCCACGGCATTGCCCAGGCTCTGCAGCCACATCCGACCGAGTCGTCCATGTAC
AAGTACCCTTCTGACATCTCCTACATGCCTTCCTACCATGCCCACCAGCAGAAGGTGAACTTTGTCCCTC
CCCATCCATCCTCCATGCCTGTCACTTCCTCCAGCTTCTTTGGAGCCGCATCACAATACTGGACCTCCCC
CACGGGGGGAATCTACCCCAACCCCAACGTCCCCCGCCATCCTAACACCCACGTGCCTTCACACTTAGGC
AGCTACTACATGATGATGATGAATAAGTTGGTTCTAGCGCAGTTCTTCTTCTCCTGTCTATGAACCTGCA
GAAGCTTGGCCGCCATGGCCCAACTTGTTTATTGCAGCTTATAATGGTTACAAATAAAGCAATAGCATCA
CAAATTTCACAAATAAAGCATTTTTTTCACTGCATTCTAGTTGTGGTTTGTCCAAACTCATCAATGTATC
TTATCATGTCTGGATCGGGAATTAATTCGGCGCAGCACCATGGCCTGAAATAACCTCTGAAAGAGGAACT
TGGTTAGGTACCTTCTGAGGCGGAAAGAACCAGCTGTGGAATGTGTGTCAGTTAGGGTGTGGAAAGTCCC
CAGGCTCCCCAGCAGGCAGAAGTATGCAAAGCATGCATCTCAATTAGTCAGCAACCAGGTGTGGAAAGTC
CCCAGGCTCCCCAGCAGGCAGAAGTATGCAAAGCATGCATCTCAATTAGTCAGCAACCATAGTCCCGCCC
CTAACTCCGCCCATCCCGCCCCTAACTCCGCCCAGTTCCGCCCATTCTCCGCCCCATGGCTGACTAATTT
TTTTTATTTATGCAGAGGCCGAGGCCGCCTCGGCCTCTGAGCTATTCCAGAAGTAGTGAGGAGGCTTTTT
TGGAGGCCTAGGCTTTTGCAAAAAGCTGTTAACAGCTTGGCACTGGCCGTCGTTTTACAACGTCGTGACT
GGGAAAACCCTGGCGTTACCCAACTTAATCGCCTTGCAGCACATCCCCCTTTCGCCAGCTGGCGTAATAG
CGAAGAGGCCCGCACCGATCGCCCTTCCCAACAGTTGCGCAGCCTGAATGGCGAATGGCGCCTGATGCGG
TATTTTCTCCTTACGCATCTGTGCGGTATTTCACACCGCATA
[142 nt withheld, positions 4033-4174]
C
[141 nt withheld, positions 4176-4316]
CCTTTGACGTTGGAGTCCACGTTCTTT
[37 nt withheld, positions 4344-4380]
ACCCTATCTCGGGCTATTCTTTTGATTTATAAGGGATTTTGCCGATTTCGGCCTATTGGTTAAAAAATGA
GCTGATTTAACAAAAATTTAACGCGAATTTTAACAAAATATTAACGTTTACAATTTTATGGTGCACTCTC
AGTACAATCTGCTCTGATGCCGCATAGTTAAGCCAGCCCCGACACCCGCCAACACCCGCTGACGCGCCCT
GACGGGCTTGTCTGCTCCCGGCATCCGCTTACAGACAAGCTGTGACCGTCTCCGGGAGCTGCATGTGTCA
GAGGTTTTCACCGTCATCACCGAAACGCGCGAGACGAAAGGGCCTCGTGATACGCCTATTTTTATAGGTT
AATGTCATGATAATAATGGTTTCTTAGACGTCAGGTGGCACTTTTCGGGGAAATGTGCGCGGAACCCCTA
TTTGTTTATTTTTCTAAATACATTCAAATATGTATCCGCTCATGAGACAATAACCCTGATAAATGCTTCA
ATAATATTGAAAAAGGAAGAGTATGAGTATTCAACATTTCCGTGTCGCCCTTATTCCCTTTTTTGCGGCA
TTTTGCCTTCCTGTTTTTGCTCACCCAGAAACGCTGGTGAAAGTAAAAGATGCTGAAGATCAGTTGGGTG
CACGAGTGGGTTACATCGAACTGGATCTCAACAGCGGTAAGATCCTTGAGAGTTTTCGCCCCGAAGAACG
TTTTCCAATGATGAGCACTTTTAAAGTTCTGCTATGTGGCGCGGTATTATCCCGTATTGACGCCGGGCAA
GAGCAACTCGGTCGCCGCATACACTATTCTCAGAATGACTTGGTTGAGTACTCACCAGTCACAGAAAAGC
ATCTTACGGATGGCATGACAGTAAGAGAATTATGCAGTGCTGCCATAACCATGAGTGATAACACTGCGGC
CAACTTACTTCTGACAACGATCGGAGGACCGAAGGAGCTAACCGCTTTTTTGCACAACATGGGGGATCAT
GTAACTCGCCTTGATCGTTGGGAACCGGAGCTGAATGAAGCCATACCAAACGACGAGCGTGACACCACGA
TGCCTGTAGCAATGGCAACAACGTTGCGCAAACTATTAACTGGCGAACTACTTACTCTAGCTTCCCGGCA
ACAATTAATAGACTGGATGGAGGCGGATAAAGTTGCAGGACCACTTCTGCGCTCGGCCCTTCCGGCTGGC
TGGTTTATTGCTGATAAATCTGGAGCCGGTGAGCGTGGGTCTCGCGGTATCATTGCAGCACTGGGGCCAG
ATGGTAAGCCCTCCCGTATCGTAGTTATCTACACGACGGGGAGTCAGGCAACTATGGATGAACGAAATAG
ACAGATCGCTGAGATAGGTGCCTCACTGATTAAGCATTGGTAACTGTCAGACCAAGTTTACTCATATATA
CTTTAGATTGATTTAAAACTTCATTTTTAATTTAAAAGGATCTAGGTGAAGATCCTTTTTGATAATCTCA
TGACCAAAATCCCTTAACGTGAGTTTTCGTTCCACTGAGCGTCAGACCCCGTAGAAAAGATCAAAGGATC
TTCTTGAGATCCTTTTTTTCTGCGCGTAATCTGCTGCTTGCAAACAAAAAAACCACCGCTACCAGCGGTG
GTTTGTTTGCCGGATCAAGAGCTACCAACTCTTTTTCCGAAGGTAACTGGCTTCAGCAGAGCGCAGATAC
CAAATACTGTTCTTCTAGTGTAGCCGTAGTTAGGCCACCACTTCAAGAACTCTGTAGCACCGCCTACATA
CCTCGCTCTGCTAATCCTGTTACCAGTGGCTGCTGCCAGTGGCGATAAGTCGTGTCTTACCGGGTTGGAC
TCAAGACGATAGTTACCGGATAAGGCGCAGCGGTCGGGCTGAACGGGGGGTTCGTGCACACAGCCCAGCT
TGGAGCGAACGACCTACACCGAACTGAGATACCTACAGCGTGAGCTATGAGAAAGCGCCACGCTTCCCGA
AGGGAGAAAGGCGGACAGGTATCCGGTAAGCGGCAGGGTCGGAACAGGAGAGCGCACGAGGGAGCTTCCA
GGGGGAAACGCCTGGTATCTTTATAGTCCTGTCGGGTTTCGCCACCTCTGACTTGAGCGTCGATTTTTGT
GATGCTCGTCAGGGGGGCGGAGCCTATGGAAAAACGCCAGCAACGCGGCCTTTTTACGGTTCCTGGCCTT
TTGCTGGCCTTTTGCTCACATGTTCTTTCCTGCGTTATCCCCTGATTCTGTGGATAACCGTATTACCGCC
TTTGAGTGAGCTGATACCGCTCGCCGCAGCCGAACGACCGAGCGCAGCGAGTCAGTGAGCGAGGAAGCGG
AAGAGCGCCCAATACGCAAACCGCCTCTCCCCGCGCGTTGGCCGATTCATTAATGCAGCTGGCACGACAG
GTTTCCCGACTGGAAAGCGGGCAGTGAGCGCAACGCAATTAATGTGAGTTAGCTCACTCATTAGGCACCC
CAGGCTTTACACTTTATGCTTCCGGCTCGTATGTTGTGTGGAATTGTGAGCGGATAACAATTTCACACAG
GAAACAGCTATGACATGATTACGAATTAA
Features (pLannotate 1.2.2; 22 found; start..end, strand, type, name):
     14..393     +  enhancer       CMV enhancer: human cytomegalovirus immediate early enhancer
    394..597     +  promoter       CMV promoter: human cytomegalovirus (CMV) immediate early promoter
    733..776     +  intron         CMV intron (fragment): modified intron A from human cytomegalovirus
    828..846     +  promoter       SP6 promoter: promoter for bacteriophage SP6 RNA polymerase
    850..887     +  CDS            IgH signal sequence (fragment): signal sequence from the mouse immunoglobulin heavy chain variable region
    940..1656    +  CDS            mEGFP: mEGFP is a basic (constitutively fluorescent) green fluorescent protein published in 2002, derived from Aequorea victoria. It has moderate acid sensitivity.
   1666..2424    +  CDS            EWSR1 (fragment): EWS_HUMAN - Also known as EWS. Experimental evidence at protein level: Swiss-Prot protein existence level 1. Might normally function as a transcriptional repressor. EWS- fusion-proteins (EFPS) may play a role in the tumorigenic process. They may disturb gene expression by mimicking, or interfering with the normal function of CTD-POLII within the transcription initiation complex. They may also contribute to an aberrant activation of the fusion protein target genes. From Homo sapiens (Human).
   2467..3159    +  CDS            FLI1 (fragment): FLI1_HUMAN - Experimental evidence at protein level: Swiss-Prot protein existence level 1. Sequence-specific transcriptional activator (PubMed:24100448, PubMed:26316623, PubMed:28255014). Recognizes the DNA sequence 5'- C[CA]GGAAGT-3'. From Homo sapiens (Human).
   3242..3376    +  polyA_signal   SV40 poly(A) signal: SV40 polyadenylation signal
   3445..3802    +  promoter       SV40 promoter: SV40 enhancer and early promoter
   3821..3975    +  CDS            lacZα (fragment): LacZα fragment of β-galactosidase; lacZ fragment
   3981..4032    -  misc_feature   bom (fragment): basis of mobility region from pBR322
   4051..4431    +  rep_origin     M13 ori (sequence partly withheld): M13 bacteriophage origin of replication; arrow indicates direction of (+) strand synthesis
   4507..4556    -  misc_feature   bom (fragment): basis of mobility region from pBR322
   4658..4693    -  CDS            rop (fragment): Rop protein, which maintains plasmids at low copy number; rop
   4788..4892    +  promoter       AmpR promoter: bla
   4893..5753    +  CDS            AmpR: β-lactamase; bla; confers resistance to ampicillin, carbenicillin, and related antibiotics
   5924..6512    +  rep_origin     ori: high-copy-number ColE1/pMB1/pBR322/pUC origin of replication
   6695..6787    +  CDS            lacI (fragment): lac repressor; lacI; The lac repressor binds to the lac operator to inhibit transcription in E. coli. This inhibition can be relieved by adding lactose or isopropyl-β-D-thiogalactopyranoside (IPTG).
   6800..6821    +  protein_bind   CAP binding site: CAP binding activates transcription in the presence of cAMP. E. coli catabolite activator protein
   6836..6866    +  promoter       lac promoter: promoter for the E. coli lac operon
   6874..6890    +  protein_bind   lac operator: The lac repressor binds to the lac operator to inhibit transcription in E. coli. This inhibition can be relieved by adding lactose or isopropyl-β-D-thiogalactopyranoside (IPTG). lac repressor encoded by lacI
