[The description below was written by a language model from this plasmid's Addgene catalogue record and pLannotate feature annotations shown in this document.]
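Description:
pRK5_mEGFP-EWS-FLI1-KS is a mammalian expression plasmid of about 6.9 kb, built on the pRK5 backbone by Gibson cloning, for overexpressing a fluorescently tagged human EWS-FLI1 fusion protein that carries a "KS" element. It is propagated in E. coli as a high-copy plasmid through a ColE1/pUC-type origin and is selected with ampicillin via the β-lactamase gene and its own promoter. An M13 phage origin is also present. Short fragments of lacZα, lacI, rop and bom, together with a lac promoter/operator, appear to be backbone remnants with no evident role in the payload.

The expression cassette is driven by the human cytomegalovirus immediate-early enhancer and promoter. These are followed by a fragment of the modified CMV intron A, an SP6 promoter that could support in vitro transcription, and a short annotated fragment of an IgH signal sequence that appears to be another backbone remnant upstream of the open reading frame. The coding region begins with monomeric EGFP at the N terminus, continues into a fragment of EWSR1 and then a fragment of FLI1, the sequence-specific transcriptional activator. This arrangement matches the EWS-FLI1 fusion named in the record. An SV40 polyadenylation signal terminates the transcript, and an SV40 enhancer/early promoter lies downstream of it.

The KS portion is not annotated separately in the feature table. The associated publication title suggests it is a micropeptide "killswitch" used to probe condensate microenvironments, but its sequence and exact position are not stated, although the construct name places it after FLI1. The recorded purpose is overexpression of mEGFP-EWS-FLI1-KS, with the mEGFP tag allowing the fusion protein to be visualised in cells.
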