Addgene plasmid #237671: pRK5_mEGFP-EWS-FLI1-KS
Purpose: For overexpression of mEGFP-EWS-FLI1-KS
Depositing lab: Denes Hnisz. Depositing organization: Max Planck Institute for Molecular Genetics. Publication: Probing condensate microenvironments with a micropeptide killswitch. Zhang Y, Stoppelkamp I, Fernandez-Pernas P, Allram M, Charman M, Magalhaes AP, Piedavent-Salomon M, Sommer G, Sung YC, Meyer K, Grams N, Halko E, Dongre S, Meierhofer D, Malszycki M, Ilik IA, Aktas T, Kraushar ML, Vastenhouw N, Weitzman MD, Grebien F, Niskanen H, Hnisz D. Nature. 2025 Jun 4. doi: 10.1038/s41586-025-09141-5. PubMed 40468084.
Backbone
  Vector backbone: pRK5
  Vector type: Mammalian Expression
Growth in bacteria
  Bacterial resistance: Ampicillin, 100 μg/mL
  Growth temperature: 37°C
  Growth strain: DH5alpha
  Copy number: High Copy
Gene/Insert
  Gene/Insert name: EWS-FLI1-KS
  Species: H. sapiens (human)
  Entrez Gene: EWSR1 (a.k.a. EWS, EWS-FLI1)
  Tag / fusion protein: mEGFP (N terminal on insert)
  Cloning method: Gibson Cloning
Terms and licenses: Academic/Nonprofit Terms; Industry Terms: Not Available to Industry
How to cite: pRK5_mEGFP-EWS-FLI1-KS was a gift from Denes Hnisz (Addgene plasmid # 237671 ; http://n2t.net/addgene:237671 ; RRID:Addgene_237671)
